>Addgene plasmid #91583 | pPN254 | addgene full sequence | sequence record 180143 | Addgene NGS Result
GAGGGCCTATTTCCCATGATTCCTTCATATTTGCATATACGATACAAGGCTGTTAGAGAGATAATTGGAA
TTAATTTGACTGTAAACACAAAGATATTAGTACAAAATACGTGACGTAGAAAGTAATAATTTCTTGGGTA
GTTTGCAGTTTTAAAATTATGTTTTAAAATGGACTATCATATGCTTACCGTAACTTGAAAGTATTTCGAT
TTCTTGGCTTTATATATCTTGTGGAAAGGACGAAACACCGAATAAATGCCTGTCTGCCTCGTTTTAGAGC
TAGAAATAGCAAGTTAAAATAAGGCTAGTCCGTTATCAACTTGAAAAAGTGGCACCGAGTCGGTGCTTTT
TTAAGCTTGGCGTAATCATGGTCATAGCTGTTTCCTGTGTGAAATTGTTATCCGCTCACAATTCCACACA
ACATACGAGCCGGAAGCATAAAGTGTAAAGCCTGGGGTGCCTAATGAGTGAGCTAACTCACATTAATTGC
GTTGCGCTCACTGCCCGCTTTCCAGTCGGGAAACCTGTCGTGCCAGCTGCATTAATGAATCGGCCAACGC
GCGGGGAGAGGCGGTTTGCGTATTGGGCGCTCTTCCGCTTCCTCGCTCACTGACTCGCTGCGCTCGGTCG
TTCGGCTGCGGCGAGCGGTATCAGCTCACTCAAAGGCGGTAATACGGTTATCCACAGAATCAGGGGATAA
CGCAGGAAAGAACATGTGAGCAAAAGGCCAGCAAAAGGCCAGGAACCGTAAAAAGGCCGCGTTGCTGGCG
TTTTTCCATAGGCTCCGCCCCCCTGACGAGCATCACAAAAATCGACGCTCAAGTCAGAGGTGGCGAAACC
CGACAGGACTATAAAGATACCAGGCGTTTCCCCCTGGAAGCTCCCTCGTGCGCTCTCCTGTTCCGACCCT
GCCGCTTACCGGATACCTGTCCGCCTTTCTCCCTTCGGGAAGCGTGGCGCTTTCTCATAGCTCACGCTGT
AGGTATCTCAGTTCGGTGTAGGTCGTTCGCTCCAAGCTGGGCTGTGTGCACGAACCCCCCGTTCAGCCCG
ACCGCTGCGCCTTATCCGGTAACTATCGTCTTGAGTCCAACCCGGTAAGACACGACTTATCGCCACTGGC
AGCAGCCACTGGTAACAGGATTAGCAGAGCGAGGTATGTAGGCGGTGCTACAGAGTTCTTGAAGTGGTGG
CCTAACTACGGCTACACTAGAAGAACAGTATTTGGTATCTGCGCTCTGCTGAAGCCAGTTACCTTCGGAA
AAAGAGTTGGTAGCTCTTGATCCGGCAAACAAACCACCGCTGGTAGCGGTGGTTTTTTTGTTTGCAAGCA
GCAGATTACGCGCAGAAAAAAAGGATCTCAAGAAGATCCTTTGATCTTTTCTACGGGGTCTGACGCTCAG
TGGAACGAAAACTCACGTTAAGGGATTTTGGTCATGAGATTATCAAAAAGGATCTTCACCTAGATCCTTT
TAAATTAAAAATGAAGTTTTAAATCAATCTAAAGTATATATGAGTAAACTTGGTCTGACAGTTACCAATG
CTTAATCAGTGAGGCACCTATCTCAGCGATCTGTCTATTTCGTTCATCCATAGTTGCCTGACTCCCCGTC
GTGTAGATAACTACGATACGGGAGGGCTTACCATCTGGCCCCAGTGCTGCAATGATACCGCGAGACCCAC
GCTCACCGGCTCCAGATTTATCAGCAATAAACCAGCCAGCCGGAAGGGCCGAGCGCAGAAGTGGTCCTGC
AACTTTATCCGCCTCCATCCAGTCTATTAATTGTTGCCGGGAAGCTAGAGTAAGTAGTTCGCCAGTTAAT
AGTTTGCGCAACGTTGTTGCCATTGCTACAGGCATCGTGGTGTCACGCTCGTCGTTTGGTATGGCTTCAT
TCAGCTCCGGTTCCCAACGATCAAGGCGAGTTACATGATCCCCCATGTTGTGCAAAAAAGCGGTTAGCTC
CTTCGGTCCTCCGATCGTTGTCAGAAGTAAGTTGGCCGCAGTGTTATCACTCATGGTTATGGCAGCACTG
CATAATTCTCTTACTGTCATGCCATCCGTAAGATGCTTTTCTGTGACTGGTGAGTACTCAACCAAGTCAT
TCTGAGAATAGTGTATGCGGCGACCGAGTTGCTCTTGCCCGGCGTCAATACGGGATAATACCGCGCCACA
TAGCAGAACTTTAAAAGTGCTCATCATTGGAAAACGTTCTTCGGGGCGAAAACTCTCAAGGATCTTACCG
CTGTTGAGATCCAGTTCGATGTAACCCACTCGTGCACCCAACTGATCTTCAGCATCTTTTACTTTCACCA
GCGTTTCTGGGTGAGCAAAAACAGGAAGGCAAAATGCCGCAAAAAAGGGAATAAGGGCGACACGGAAATG
TTGAATACTCATACTCTTCCTTTTTCAATATTATTGAAGCATTTATCAGGGTTATTGTCTCATGAGCGGA
TACATATTTGAATGTATTTAGAAAAATAAACAAATAGGGGTTCCGCGCACATTTCCCCGAAAAGTGCCAC
CTGACGTCTAAGAAACCATTATTATCATGACATTAACCTATAAAAATAGGCGTATCACGAGGCCCTTTCG
TCTCGCGCGTTTCGGTGATGACGGTGAAAACCTCTGACACATGCAGCTCCCGGAGACGGTCACAGCTTGT
CTGTAAGCGGATGCCGGGAGCAGACAAGCCCGTCAGGGCGCGTCAGCGGGTGTTGGCGGGTGTCGGGGCT
GGCTTAACTATGCGGCATCAGAGCAGATTGTACTGAGAGTGCACCATATGCGGTGTGAAATACCGCACAG
ATGCGTAAGGAGAAAATACCGCATCAGGCGCCATTCGCCATTCAGGCTGCGCAACTGTTGGGAAGGGCGA
TCGGTGCGGGCCTCTTCGCTATTACGCCAGCTGGCGAAAGGGGGATGTGCTGCAAGGCGATTAAGTTGGG
TAACGCCAGGGTTTTCCCAGTCACGACGTTGTAAAACGACGGCCAGTGAATTCGAGCTCGGTACCCGGGG
ATCCGTTAATTAA
Features (pLannotate 1.2.2; 13 found; start..end, strand, type, name):
      1..241     +  promoter       U6 promoter: RNA polymerase III promoter for human U6 snRNA
    271..346     +  misc_RNA       gRNA scaffold: guide RNA scaffold for the Streptococcus pyogenes CRISPR/Cas9 system
    395..411     -  protein_bind   lac operator: The lac repressor binds to the lac operator to inhibit transcription in E. coli. This inhibition can be relieved by adding lactose or isopropyl-β-D-thiogalactopyranoside (IPTG). lac repressor encoded by lacI
    419..449     -  promoter       lac promoter: promoter for the E. coli lac operon
    464..485     -  protein_bind   CAP binding site: CAP binding activates transcription in the presence of cAMP. E. coli catabolite activator protein
    498..590     -  CDS            lacI (fragment): lac repressor; lacI; The lac repressor binds to the lac operator to inhibit transcription in E. coli. This inhibition can be relieved by adding lactose or isopropyl-β-D-thiogalactopyranoside (IPTG).
    773..1361    -  rep_origin     ori: high-copy-number ColE1/pMB1/pBR322/pUC origin of replication
   1532..2392    -  CDS            AmpR: β-lactamase; bla; confers resistance to ampicillin, carbenicillin, and related antibiotics
   2393..2497    -  promoter       AmpR promoter: bla
   2592..2627    +  CDS            rop (fragment): Rop protein, which maintains plasmids at low copy number; rop
   2729..2828    +  misc_feature   bom (fragment): basis of mobility region from pBR322
   2834..2991    -  CDS            lacZα (fragment): LacZα fragment of β-galactosidase; lacZ fragment
   2988..3014    +  misc_feature   MCS (fragment): pUC18/19 multiple cloning site
