[The description below was written by a language model from this plasmid's Addgene catalogue record and pLannotate feature annotations shown in this document.]
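Description:
pPN254 is a small (about 3.0 kb) CRISPR guide RNA expression plasmid built on a pUC19 backbone carrying a U6 promoter cassette. It is maintained in E. coli through the high-copy ColE1/pUC origin of replication and selected with ampicillin via the β-lactamase (AmpR) gene and its native promoter. The remaining annotated elements are leftovers of the pUC19 parent with no role in the construct's function. These include the lac promoter, lac operator and CAP binding site, short fragments of lacI, lacZα, rop and bom, and a remnant of the multiple cloning site. There is no mammalian selection marker, reporter or Cas9 coding sequence in the feature table, so the nuclease must be supplied from a separate source.

The payload is a single sgRNA transcription unit. The human U6 snRNA promoter, an RNA polymerase III promoter suited to short, precisely initiated transcripts, drives a protospacer directed against human CNOT1 (listed as a 21 bp insert), fused directly to the Streptococcus pyogenes Cas9 guide RNA scaffold. The spacer sits in the gap between the annotated promoter and scaffold. It was inserted using BbsI sites that were destroyed during cloning, typical of type IIS oligonucleotide cloning that leaves a seamless junction. Once delivered into human cells together with SpCas9, the transcribed guide directs cleavage at the CNOT1 locus. The associated publication describes a scaled framework for CRISPR editing of human pluripotent stem cells to study genes linked to psychiatric disease, and this plasmid appears to be one of the gene-specific guide constructs from that work.
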