Addgene plasmid #91583: pPN254
Purpose: Express sgRNA targeting human CNOT1
Depositing lab: Lindy Barrett. Depositing organization: Broad Institute. Publication: A Scaled Framework for CRISPR Editing of Human Pluripotent Stem Cells to Study Psychiatric Disease. Hazelbaker DZ, Beccard A, Bara AM, Dabkowski N, Messana A, Mazzucato P, Lam D, Manning D, Eggan K, Barrett LE. Stem Cell Reports. 2017 Oct 10;9(4):1315-1327. doi: 10.1016/j.stemcr.2017.09.006. PubMed 29020615.
Backbone
  Vector backbone: pUC19-U6 promoter
  Vector type: CRISPR
Growth in bacteria
  Bacterial resistance: Ampicillin, 100 μg/mL
  Growth temperature: 37°C
  Growth strain: DH5alpha
  Copy number: High Copy
Gene/Insert
  Gene/Insert name: CNOT1 (alt name: NM_001265612.1)
  gRNA/shRNA sequence: AATAAATGCCTGTCTGCCTC
  Species: H. sapiens (human)
  Insert size (bp): 21
  Entrez Gene: CNOT1 (a.k.a. AD-005, CDC39, HPE12, NOT1, NOT1H, VIBOS)
  Promoter: U6
  Cloning method: Restriction Enzyme; 5′ cloning site BbsI (destroyed during cloning); 3′ cloning site BbsI (destroyed during cloning)
  Sequencing primers: 5′ M13F (-21)
Terms and licenses: Academic/Nonprofit Terms; Industry Terms: Not Available to Industry
How to cite: pPN254 was a gift from Lindy Barrett (Addgene plasmid # 91583 ; http://n2t.net/addgene:91583 ; RRID:Addgene_91583)
